Addgene plasmid #159684: R713-M48-303: CMV51p> Halotag-Kras4aHVR
Purpose: Mammalian protein expression of KRAS4a HVR (Hypervariable region)-Halotag fusion
Depositing lab: Dominic Esposito. Depositing organization: National Cancer Institute (NCI). Publication: Membrane interactions of the globular domain and the hypervariable region of KRAS4b define its unique diffusion behavior. Goswami D, Chen, Yang Y, Gudla PR, Columbus J, Worthy K, Rigby M, Wheeler M, Mukhopadhyay S, Powell K, Burgan W, Wall V, Esposito D, Simanshu DK, Lightstone FC, Nissley DV, McCormick F, Turbyville T. Elife. 2020 Jan 20;9. pii: 47654. doi: 10.7554/eLife.47654. PubMed 31958057.
Backbone
  Vector backbone: pDest-303
  Vector type: Mammalian Expression
Growth in bacteria
  Bacterial resistance: Ampicillin, 100 μg/mL
  Growth temperature: 37°C
  Growth strain: DH5alpha
  Copy number: High Copy
Gene/Insert
  Gene/Insert name: Halotag-Kras4aHVR
  Species: H. sapiens (human)
  Entrez Gene: KRAS (a.k.a. 'C-K-RAS, C-K-RAS, CFC2, K-RAS2A, K-RAS2B, K-RAS4A, K-RAS4B, K-Ras, K-Ras 2, KI-RAS, KRAS1, KRAS2, NS, NS3, OES, RALD, RASK2, c-Ki-ras, c-Ki-ras2)
  Tag / fusion protein: Halotag (N terminal on insert)
  Cloning method: Gateway Cloning
Terms and licenses: Academic/Nonprofit Terms; Industry Terms: Not Available to Industry
How to cite: R713-M48-303: CMV51p> Halotag-Kras4aHVR was a gift from Dominic Esposito (Addgene plasmid # 159684 ; http://n2t.net/addgene:159684 ; RRID:Addgene_159684)
