[The description below was written by a language model from this plasmid's Addgene catalogue record and pLannotate feature annotations shown in this document.]
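Description:
R713-M48-303: CMV51p> Halotag-Kras4aHVR is an 8.5 kb mammalian expression plasmid built on the pDest-303 backbone by Gateway recombination. It is propagated in E. coli as a high-copy plasmid through a ColE1/pUC-type origin with ampicillin selection (AmpR under its own bla promoter), and it also carries an f1 phage origin. For mammalian cells the backbone supplies an SV40 early promoter driving a neomycin/kanamycin phosphotransferase gene with an SV40 polyadenylation signal, which would allow G418 selection of stable transfectants. It also carries the Epstein-Barr virus oriP element, which can support episomal maintenance in cells that provide EBNA1; no EBNA1 gene is annotated on the plasmid itself.

The expression cassette lies between residual Gateway recombination scars (attB4, attB5 and attL1/attL2-type fragments), consistent with a multisite assembly that joined a promoter module, a tag module and the insert. A human cytomegalovirus immediate-early enhancer and promoter (named CMV51p in the construct title) drives an open reading frame that begins with HaloTag, a modified bacterial dehalogenase that bonds covalently to chloroalkane ligands. This is followed by a TEV protease cleavage site and a short fragment of human KRAS corresponding to the C-terminal hypervariable region of the KRAS4a splice isoform. A bovine growth hormone polyadenylation signal terminates the transcript. Small annotated fragments of CmR, ble and lacI appear to be backbone or cloning remnants rather than functional genes.

Because the hypervariable region is the membrane-targeting portion of RAS proteins, the fusion places a ligand-labelable HaloTag on that segment alone, without the globular GTPase domain. The associated work concerns KRAS membrane interactions and diffusion behaviour, suggesting use in live-cell fluorescence imaging of membrane localisation and mobility.
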