Features (pLannotate 1.2.2; 27 found; start..end, strand, type, name):
    204..1993    -  rep_origin     oriP: Epstein-Barr virus oriP replication origin (Yates et al., 2000)
   2014..2066    -  misc_feature   bom (fragment): basis of mobility region from pBR322
   2199..2219    +  protein_bind   attB4: mutant version of attB; core recombination site for the Gateway® BP reaction BP Clonase™
   2230..2533    +  enhancer       CMV enhancer: human cytomegalovirus immediate early enhancer
   2535..2734    +  promoter       CMV promoter: human cytomegalovirus (CMV) immediate early promoter
   2805..2823    -  protein_bind   attB5 (fragment): mutant version of attB; core recombination site for the Gateway® BP reaction BP Clonase™
   2829..3719    +  CDS            HaloTag®: modified bacterial dehalogenase that forms covalent bonds with chloroalkane derivatives
   3732..3752    +  CDS            TEV site: tobacco etch virus (TEV) protease recognition and cleavage site
   3769..3786    +  protein_bind   attL1 (fragment): mutant version of attL; recombination site for the Gateway® LR reaction LR Clonase™
   3792..3860    +  CDS            KRAS (fragment): RASK_HUMAN - Also known as KRAS2, RASK2. Experimental evidence at protein level: Swiss-Prot protein existence level 1. Ras proteins bind GDP/GTP and possess intrinsic GTPase activity (PubMed:20949621). Plays an important role in the regulation of cell proliferation (PubMed:23698361, PubMed:22711838). Plays a role in promoting oncogenic events by inducing transcriptional silencing of tumor suppressor genes (TSGs) in colorectal cancer (CRC) cells in a ZNF304-dependent manner (PubMed:24623306). From Homo sapiens (Human).
   3876..3982    +  CDS            CmR (fragment): chloramphenicol acetyltransferase; cat; confers resistance to chloramphenicol
   3986..4003    -  protein_bind   attL2 (fragment): mutant version of attL; recombination site for the Gateway® LR reaction LR Clonase™
   4066..4084    -  promoter       SP6 promoter: promoter for bacteriophage SP6 RNA polymerase
   4110..4334    +  polyA_signal   bGH poly(A) signal: bovine growth hormone polyadenylation signal
   4338..4359    +  promoter       SV40 promoter (fragment): SV40 enhancer and early promoter
   4380..4808    +  rep_origin     f1 ori (sequence partly withheld): f1 bacteriophage origin of replication; arrow indicates direction of (+) strand synthesis
   4822..5151    +  promoter       SV40 promoter: SV40 enhancer and early promoter
   5218..6009    +  CDS            neo: KKA2_KLEPN - Also known as kan, nptII. Experimental evidence at protein level: Swiss-Prot protein existence level 1. Resistance to kanamycin, neomycin, paromomycin, ribostamycin, butirosin and gentamicin B. From Klebsiella pneumoniae.
   6033..6191    +  CDS            ble (fragment): BLE_KLEPN - Experimental evidence at protein level: Swiss-Prot protein existence level 1. Binding protein with a strong affinity to the bleomycin family of antibiotics. Binds to CL990; an antimitotic-antibiotic compound. From Klebsiella pneumoniae.
   6186..6307    +  polyA_signal   SV40 poly(A) signal: SV40 polyadenylation signal
   6380..6396    -  protein_bind   lac operator: The lac repressor binds to the lac operator to inhibit transcription in E. coli. This inhibition can be relieved by adding lactose or isopropyl-β-D-thiogalactopyranoside (IPTG). lac repressor encoded by lacI
   6404..6434    -  promoter       lac promoter: promoter for the E. coli lac operon
   6449..6470    -  protein_bind   CAP binding site: CAP binding activates transcription in the presence of cAMP. E. coli catabolite activator protein
   6483..6575    -  CDS            lacI (fragment): lac repressor; lacI; The lac repressor binds to the lac operator to inhibit transcription in E. coli. This inhibition can be relieved by adding lactose or isopropyl-β-D-thiogalactopyranoside (IPTG).
   6758..7346    -  rep_origin     ori: high-copy-number ColE1/pMB1/pBR322/pUC origin of replication
   7517..8377    -  CDS            AmpR: β-lactamase; bla; confers resistance to ampicillin, carbenicillin, and related antibiotics
   8378..8482    -  promoter       AmpR promoter: bla
>Addgene plasmid #159684 | R713-M48-303: CMV51p> Halotag-Kras4aHVR | addgene full sequence | sequence record 313427 | Addgene NGS Result
GACGGATCGGGAGATCCGCCTTTATGTGTAACTCTTGGCTGAAGCTCTTACACCAATGCTGGGGGACATG
TACCTCCCAGGGGCCCAGGAAGACTACGGGAGGCTACACCAACGTCAATCAGAGGGGCCTGTGTAGCTAC
CGATAAGCGGACCCTCAAGAGGGCATTAGCAATAGTGTTTATAAGGCCCCCTTGTTAACCCTAAACGGGT
AGCATATGCTTCCCGGGTAGTAGTATATACTATCCAGACTAACCCTAATTCAATAGCATATGTTACCCAA
CGGGAAGCATATGCTATCGAATTAGGGTTAGTAAAAGGGTCCTAAGGAACAGCGATATCTCCCACCCCAT
GAGCTGTCACGGTTTTATTTACATGGGGTCAGGATTCCACGAGGGTAGTGAACCATTTTAGTCACAAGGG
CAGTGGCTGAAGATCAAGGAGCGGGCAGTGAACTCTCCTGAATCTTCGCCTGCTTCTTCATTCTCCTTCG
TTTAGCTAATAGAATAACTGCTGAGTTGTGAACAGTAAGGTGTATGTGAGGTGCTCGAAAACAAGGTTTC
AGGTGACGCCCCCAGAATAAAATTTGGACGGGGGGTTCAGTGGTGGCATTGTGCTATGACACCAATATAA
CCCTCACAAACCCCTTGGGCAATAAATACTAGTGTAGGAATGAAACATTCTGAATATCTTTAACAATAGA
AATCCATGGGGTGGGGACAAGCCGTAAAGACTGGATGTCCATCTCACACGAATTTATGGCTATGGGCAAC
ACATAATCCTAGTGCAATATGATACTGGGGTTATTAAGATGTGTCCCAGGCAGGGACCAAGACAGGTGAA
CCATGTTGTTACACTCTATTTGTAACAAGGGGAAAGAGAGTGGACGCCGACAGCAGCGGACTCCACTGGT
TGTCTCTAACACCCCCGAAAATTAAACGGGGCTCCACGCCAATGGGGCCCATAAACAAAGACAAGTGGCC
ACTCTTTTTTTTGAAATTGTGGAGTGGGGGCACGCGTCAGCCCCCACACGCCGCCCTGCGGTTTTGGACT
GTAAAATAAGGGTGTAATAACTTGGCTGATTGTAACCCCGCTAACCACTGCGGTCAAACCACTTGCCCAC
AAAACCACTAATGGCACCCCGGGGAATACCTGCATAAGTAGGTGGGCGGGCCAAGATAGGGGCGCGATTG
CTGCGATCTGGAGGACAAATTACACACACTTGCGCCTGAGCGCCAAGCACAGGGTTGTTGGTCCTCATAT
TCACGAGGTCGCTGAGAGCACGGTGGGCTAATGTTGCCATGGGTAGCATATACTACCCAAATATCTGGAT
AGCATATGCTATCCTAATCTATATCTGGGTAGCATAGGCTATCCTAATCTATATCTGGGTAGCATATGCT
ATCCTAATCTATATCTGGGTAGTATATGCTATCCTAATTTATATCTGGGTAGCATAGGCTATCCTAATCT
ATATCTGGGTAGCATATGCTATCCTAATCTATATCTGGGTAGTATATGCTATCCTAATCTGTATCCGGGT
AGCATATGCTATCCTAATAGAGATTAGGGTAGTATATGCTATCCTAATTTATATCTGGGTAGCATATACT
ACCCAAATATCTGGATAGCATATGCTATCCTAATCTATATCTGGGTAGCATATGCTATCCTAATCTATAT
CTGGGTAGCATAGGCTATCCTAATCTATATCTGGGTAGCATATGCTATCCTAATCTATATCTGGGTAGTA
TATGCTATCCTAATTTATATCTGGGTAGCATAGGCTATCCTAATCTATATCTGGGTAGCATATGCTATCC
TAATCTATATCTGGGTAGTATATGCTATCCTAATCTGTATCCGGGTAGCATATGCTATCCTCATGCATAT
ACAGTCAGCATATGATACCCAGTAGTAGAGTGGGAGTGCTATCCTTTGCATATGCCGCCACCTCCCAAGG
GGGCGTGAATTTTCGCTGCTTGTCCTTTTCCTGCTGGGGATCTCCCGATCCCCTATGGTGCACTCTCAGT
ACAATCTGCTCTGATGCCGCATAGTTAAGCCAGTATCTGCTCCCTGCTTGTGTGTTGGAGGTCGCTGAGT
AGTGCGCGAGCAAAATTTAAGCTACAACAAGGCAAGGCTTGACCGACAATTGCATGAAGAATCTGCTTAG
GGTTAGGCGTTTTGCGCTGCTTCGATCACAACTTTGTATAGAAAAGTTGGCCCTGCAGGCGTTACATAAC
TTACGGTAAATGGCCCGCCTGGCTGACCGCCCAACGACCCCCGCCCATTGACGTCAATAATGACGTATGT
TCCCATAGTAACGCCAATAGGGACTTTCCATTGACGTCAATGGGTGGAGTATTTACGGTAAACTGCCCAC
TTGGCAGTACATCAAGTGTATCATATGCCAAGTCCGCCCCCTATTGACGTCAATGACGGTAAATGGCCCG
CCTGGCATTATGCCCAGTACATGACCTTACGGGACTTTCCTACTTGGCAGTACATCTACGTATTAGTCAT
CGCTATTACCATGGTGATGCGGTTTTGGCAGTACACCAATGGGCGTGGATAGCGGTTTGACTCACGGGGA
TTTCCAAGTCTCCACCCCATTGACGTCAATGGGAGTTTGTTTTGGCACCAAAATCAACGGGACTTTCCAA
AATGTCGTAATAACCCCGCCCCGTTGACGCAAATGGGCGGTAGGCGTGTACGGTGGGAGGTCTATATAAG
CAGAGCTCGTTTAGTGAACCGTCAGATCGCCTGGAGACGCCATCCACGCTGTTTTGACCTCCATAGAAGA
CAGCCAACTTTTGTATACAAAGTGGACCATGGCAGAAATCGGTACTGGCTTTCCATTCGACCCCCATTAT
GTGGAAGTCCTGGGCGAGCGCATGCACTACGTCGATGTTGGTCCGCGCGATGGCACCCCTGTGCTGTTCC
TGCACGGTAACCCGACCTCCTCCTACGTGTGGCGCAACATCATCCCGCATGTTGCACCGACCCATCGCTG
CATTGCTCCAGACCTGATCGGTATGGGCAAATCCGACAAACCAGACCTGGGTTATTTCTTCGACGACCAC
GTCCGCTTCATGGATGCCTTCATCGAAGCCCTGGGTCTGGAAGAGGTCGTCCTGGTCATTCACGACTGGG
GCTCCGCTCTGGGTTTCCACTGGGCCAAGCGCAATCCAGAGCGCGTCAAAGGTATTGCATTTATGGAGTT
CATCCGCCCTATCCCGACCTGGGACGAATGGCCAGAATTTGCCCGCGAGACCTTCCAGGCCTTCCGCACC
ACCGACGTCGGCCGCAAGCTGATCATCGATCAGAACGTTTTTATCGAGGGTACGCTGCCGATGGGTGTCG
TCCGCCCGCTGACTGAAGTCGAGATGGACCATTACCGCGAGCCGTTCCTGAATCCTGTTGACCGCGAGCC
ACTGTGGCGCTTCCCAAACGAGCTGCCAATCGCCGGTGAGCCAGCGAACATCGTCGCGCTGGTCGAAGAA
TACATGGACTGGCTGCACCAGTCCCCTGTCCCGAAGCTGCTGTTCTGGGGCACCCCAGGCGTTCTGATCC
CACCGGCCGAAGCCGCTCGCCTGGCCAAAAGCCTGCCTAACTGCAAGGCTGTGGACATCGGCCCGGGTCT
GAATCTGCTGCAAGAAGACAACCCGGACCTGATCGGCAGCGAGATCGCGCGCTGGCTGTCGACGCTCGAG
ATTTCCGGCGAGCCAACCACTGAGGATCTGTACTTTCAGAGCGATAACGCGATCGCCACAACTTTGTACA
AAAAAGTTGGCAGATTGAAAAAAATCAGCAAAGAAGAAAAGACTCCTGGCTGTGTGAAAATTAAAAAATG
CATTATAATGTAAGCTAACTGAATAGAGAAAAAAATCACTGGATATACCACCGTTGATATATCCCAATGG
CATCGTAAAGAACATTTTGAGGCATTTCAGTCAGTTGCTCAATGTACCTATAACCAGACCGTCAACTTTC
TTGTACAAAGTTGTGAAATTCTGCAGATATCCATCACACTGGCGGCCGCTCGAGCATGCATCTAGAGGGC
CCTATTCTATAGTGTCACCTAAATGCTAGAGCTCGCTGATCAGCCTCGACTGTGCCTTCTAGTTGCCAGC
CATCTGTTGTTTGCCCCTCCCCCGTGCCTTCCTTGACCCTGGAAGGTGCCACTCCCACTGTCCTTTCCTA
ATAAAATGAGGAAATTGCATCGCATTGTCTGAGTAGGTGTCATTCTATTCTGGGGGGTGGGGTGGGGCAG
GACAGCAAGGGGGAGGATTGGGAAGACAATAGCAGGCATGCTGGGGATGCGGTGGGCTCTATGGCTTCTG
AGGCGGAAAGAACCAGCTGGGGCTCTAGGGGGTATCCCC
[124 nt withheld, positions 4380-4503]
C
[91 nt withheld, positions 4505-4595]
A
[49 nt withheld, positions 4597-4645]
CCTTTGACGTTGGAGTCCACGTTCTTT
[37 nt withheld, positions 4673-4709]
ACCCTATCTCGGTCTATTCTTTTGATTTATAAGGGATTTTGCCGATTTCGGCCTATTGGTTAAAAAATGA
GCTGATTTAACAAAAATTTAACGCGAATTAATTCTGTGGAATGTGTGTCAGTTAGGGTGTGGAAAGTCCC
CAGGCTCCCCAGCAGGCAGAAGTATGCAAAGCATGCATCTCAATTAGTCAGCAACCAGGTGTGGAAAGTC
CCTAGGCTCCCCAGCAGGCAGAAGTATGCAAAGCATGCATCTCAATTAGTCAGCAACCATAGTCCCGCCC
CTAACTCCGCCCATCCCGCCCCTAACTCCGCCCAGTTCCGCCCATTCTCCGCCCCATGGCTGACTAATTT
TTTTTATTTATGCAGAGGCCGAGGCCGCCTCTGCCTCTGAGCTATTCCAGAAGTAGTGAGGAGGCTTTTT
TGGAGGCCTAGGCTTTTGCAAAAAGCTCCCGGGAGCTTGTATATCCATTTTCGGATCTGATCAAGAGACA
GGATGAGGATCGTTTCGCATGATTGAACAAGATGGATTGCACGCAGGTTCTCCGGCCGCTTGGGTGGAGA
GGCTATTCGGCTATGACTGGGCACAACAGACAATCGGCTGCTCTGATGCCGCCGTGTTCCGGCTGTCAGC
GCAGGGGCGCCCGGTTCTTTTTGTCAAGACCGACCTGTCCGGTGCCCTGAATGAACTGCAGGACGAGGCA
GCGCGGCTATCGTGGCTGGCCACGACGGGCGTTCCTTGCGCAGCTGTGCTCGACGTTGTCACTGAAGCGG
GAAGGGACTGGCTGCTATTGGGCGAAGTGCCGGGGCAGGATCTCCTGTCATCTCACCTTGCTCCTGCCGA
GAAAGTATCCATCATGGCTGATGCAATGCGGCGGCTGCATACGCTTGATCCGGCTACCTGCCCATTCGAC
CACCAAGCGAAACATCGCATCGAGCGAGCACGTACTCGGATGGAAGCCGGTCTTGTCGATCAGGATGATC
TGGACGAAGAGCATCAGGGGCTCGCGCCAGCCGAACTGTTCGCCAGGCTCAAGGCGCGCATGCCCGACGG
CGAGGATCTCGTCGTGACCCATGGCGATGCCTGCTTGCCGAATATCATGGTGGAAAATGGCCGCTTTTCT
GGATTCATCGACTGTGGCCGGCTGGGTGTGGCGGACCGCTATCAGGACATAGCGTTGGCTACCCGTGATA
TTGCTGAAGAGCTTGGCGGCGAATGGGCTGACCGCTTCCTCGTGCTTTACGGTATCGCCGCTCCCGATTC
GCAGCGCATCGCCTTCTATCGCCTTCTTGACGAGTTCTTCTGAGCGGGACTCTGGGGTTCGAAATGACCG
ACCAAGCGACGCCCAACCTGCCATCACGAGATTTCGATTCCACCGCCGCCTTCTATGAAAGGTTGGGCTT
CGGAATCGTTTTCCGGGACGCCGGCTGGATGATCCTCCAGCGCGGGGATCTCATGCTGGAGTTCTTCGCC
CACCCCAACTTGTTTATTGCAGCTTATAATGGTTACAAATAAAGCAATAGCATCACAAATTTCACAAATA
AAGCATTTTTTTCACTGCATTCTAGTTGTGGTTTGTCCAAACTCATCAATGTATCTTATCATGTCTGTAT
ACCGTCGACCTCTAGCTAGAGCTTGGCGTAATCATGGTCATAGCTGTTTCCTGTGTGAAATTGTTATCCG
CTCACAATTCCACACAACATACGAGCCGGAAGCATAAAGTGTAAAGCCTGGGGTGCCTAATGAGTGAGCT
AACTCACATTAATTGCGTTGCGCTCACTGCCCGCTTTCCAGTCGGGAAACCTGTCGTGCCAGCTGCATTA
ATGAATCGGCCAACGCGCGGGGAGAGGCGGTTTGCGTATTGGGCGCTCTTCCGCTTCCTCGCTCACTGAC
TCGCTGCGCTCGGTCGTTCGGCTGCGGCGAGCGGTATCAGCTCACTCAAAGGCGGTAATACGGTTATCCA
CAGAATCAGGGGATAACGCAGGAAAGAACATGTGAGCAAAAGGCCAGCAAAAGGCCAGGAACCGTAAAAA
GGCCGCGTTGCTGGCGTTTTTCCATAGGCTCCGCCCCCCTGACGAGCATCACAAAAATCGACGCTCAAGT
CAGAGGTGGCGAAACCCGACAGGACTATAAAGATACCAGGCGTTTCCCCCTGGAAGCTCCCTCGTGCGCT
CTCCTGTTCCGACCCTGCCGCTTACCGGATACCTGTCCGCCTTTCTCCCTTCGGGAAGCGTGGCGCTTTC
TCATAGCTCACGCTGTAGGTATCTCAGTTCGGTGTAGGTCGTTCGCTCCAAGCTGGGCTGTGTGCACGAA
CCCCCCGTTCAGCCCGACCGCTGCGCCTTATCCGGTAACTATCGTCTTGAGTCCAACCCGGTAAGACACG
ACTTATCGCCACTGGCAGCAGCCACTGGTAACAGGATTAGCAGAGCGAGGTATGTAGGCGGTGCTACAGA
GTTCTTGAAGTGGTGGCCTAACTACGGCTACACTAGAAGAACAGTATTTGGTATCTGCGCTCTGCTGAAG
CCAGTTACCTTCGGAAAAAGAGTTGGTAGCTCTTGATCCGGCAAACAAACCACCGCTGGTAGCGGTGGTT
TTTTTGTTTGCAAGCAGCAGATTACGCGCAGAAAAAAAGGATCTCAAGAAGATCCTTTGATCTTTTCTAC
GGGGTCTGACGCTCAGTGGAACGAAAACTCACGTTAAGGGATTTTGGTCATGAGATTATCAAAAAGGATC
TTCACCTAGATCCTTTTAAATTAAAAATGAAGTTTTAAATCAATCTAAAGTATATATGAGTAAACTTGGT
CTGACAGTTACCAATGCTTAATCAGTGAGGCACCTATCTCAGCGATCTGTCTATTTCGTTCATCCATAGT
TGCCTGACTCCCCGTCGTGTAGATAACTACGATACGGGAGGGCTTACCATCTGGCCCCAGTGCTGCAATG
ATACCGCGAGACCCACGCTCACCGGCTCCAGATTTATCAGCAATAAACCAGCCAGCCGGAAGGGCCGAGC
GCAGAAGTGGTCCTGCAACTTTATCCGCCTCCATCCAGTCTATTAATTGTTGCCGGGAAGCTAGAGTAAG
TAGTTCGCCAGTTAATAGTTTGCGCAACGTTGTTGCCATTGCTACAGGCATCGTGGTGTCACGCTCGTCG
TTTGGTATGGCTTCATTCAGCTCCGGTTCCCAACGATCAAGGCGAGTTACATGATCCCCCATGTTGTGCA
AAAAAGCGGTTAGCTCCTTCGGTCCTCCGATCGTTGTCAGAAGTAAGTTGGCCGCAGTGTTATCACTCAT
GGTTATGGCAGCACTGCATAATTCTCTTACTGTCATGCCATCCGTAAGATGCTTTTCTGTGACTGGTGAG
TACTCAACCAAGTCATTCTGAGAATAGTGTATGCGGCGACCGAGTTGCTCTTGCCCGGCGTCAATACGGG
ATAATACCGCGCCACATAGCAGAACTTTAAAAGTGCTCATCATTGGAAAACGTTCTTCGGGGCGAAAACT
CTCAAGGATCTTACCGCTGTTGAGATCCAGTTCGATGTAACCCACTCGTGCACCCAACTGATCTTCAGCA
TCTTTTACTTTCACCAGCGTTTCTGGGTGAGCAAAAACAGGAAGGCAAAATGCCGCAAAAAAGGGAATAA
GGGCGACACGGAAATGTTGAATACTCATACTCTTCCTTTTTCAATATTATTGAAGCATTTATCAGGGTTA
TTGTCTCATGAGCGGATACATATTTGAATGTATTTAGAAAAATAAACAAATAGGGGTTCCGCGCACATTT
CCCCGAAAAGTGCCACCTGACGTC
